Addgene plasmid #161486: THI VP64 pALD4 T5
Purpose: CRISPR/RNA scaffold based transcription regulation in Pichia pastoris BB3rN_pTEF2_dCAS9(3xFLAG_SV40NLS)_pPOR1_MS2bind_VP64_SV40NLS_pALD4_THI11_T5_gRNA_MS2
Depositing lab: Brigitte Gasser & Diethard Mattanovich. Depositing organization: Austrian Centre of Industrial Biotechnology. Publication: Fine-Tuning of Transcription in Pichia pastoris Using dCas9 and RNA Scaffolds. Baumschabl M, Prielhofer R, Mattanovich D, Steiger MG. ACS Synth Biol. 2020 Dec 18;9(12):3202-3209. doi: 10.1021/acssynbio.0c00214. Epub 2020 Nov 12. PubMed 33180466.
Backbone
  Vector backbone: Addgene#98552 BB3rN_AD
  Backbone size w/o insert (bp): 3000
  Total vector size (bp): 11220
  Vector type: Yeast Expression
Growth in bacteria
  Bacterial resistance: Nourseothricin (clonNat), 50 μg/mL
  Growth temperature: 37°C
  Growth strain: DH5alpha
  Copy number: High Copy
Gene/Insert 1
  Gene/Insert name: dCAS9
  Promoter: pTEF2
  Cloning method: Unknown
  Sequencing primers: 5′ gaggtatgtaggcggtgcta; 3′ GTACTGTGTCGTGAAGGC
Gene/Insert 2
  Gene/Insert name: MS2-VP64
  Promoter: pPOR1
  Cloning method: Unknown
  Sequencing primers: 5′ GCCTTCACGACACAGTAC; 3′ GACAGTGGAGGAAAATAATGTGC
Gene/Insert 3
  Gene/Insert name: gRNA (targeting T5 of pTHI11 promoter)
  Promoter: pALD4
  Cloning method: Unknown
  Sequencing primers: 5′ GCACATTATTTTCCTCCACTGTC; 3′ ttatatttctctacaggggc
Terms and licenses: Academic/Nonprofit Terms; Industry Terms: Not Available to Industry
How to cite: THI VP64 pALD4 T5 was a gift from Brigitte Gasser & Diethard Mattanovich (Addgene plasmid # 161486 ; http://n2t.net/addgene:161486 ; RRID:Addgene_161486)
