[The description below was written by a language model from this plasmid's Addgene catalogue record and pLannotate feature annotations shown in this document.]
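Description:
THI VP64 pALD4 T5 is an 11.2 kb yeast expression plasmid for CRISPR/RNA-scaffold-based transcriptional regulation in Pichia pastoris. It is built on the BB3rN_AD backbone. It replicates in E. coli from a high-copy ColE1/pUC-type origin. Selection relies on a nourseothricin acetyltransferase gene flanked by the Ashbya gossypii TEF promoter and terminator, and the record lists nourseothricin as the bacterial selection as well. No yeast replication origin is annotated, and the record does not say how the plasmid is maintained in Pichia.

The payload comprises three expression units. The first uses the pTEF2 promoter to drive dCas9, a Streptococcus pyogenes Cas9 described by the depositor as catalytically dead. It carries an N-terminal 3xFLAG tag and, according to the construct name, an SV40 nuclear localisation signal. The second uses pPOR1 to express the bacteriophage MS2 coat protein fused to the VP64 activation domain (tandem repeats of the herpes simplex VP16 minimal activator, detected only as partial VP16-repeat matches), again with an SV40 NLS by name. The third places a guide RNA under the pALD4 promoter. The annotation shows a hammerhead ribozyme fragment upstream of the guide, presumably to release a defined 5′ end from this promoter's transcript, followed by the S. pyogenes gRNA scaffold and an MS2 stem loop. The guide targets position T5 of the THI11 promoter.

In use, dCas9 binds the THI11 promoter without cutting, and the MS2 hairpin on the scaffold RNA recruits MS2-VP64 to activate transcription there. The short MEP1 and ADH1 promoter annotations are probably incidental matches within Pichia regulatory sequences.
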