Features (pLannotate 1.2.2; 14 found; start..end, strand, type, name):
    646..711     +  CDS            3xFLAG: three tandem FLAG® epitope tags, followed by an enterokinase cleavage site
    715..4818    +  CDS            Cas9: Cas9 (Csn1) endonuclease from the Streptococcus pyogenes Type II CRISPR/Cas system generates RNA-guided double strand breaks in DNA
   5340..5627    +  CDS            MEP1 (fragment): MEP1_YEAST - Also known as AMT1. Experimental evidence at protein level: Swiss-Prot protein existence level 1. Transporter for ammonium (both charged and uncharged NH3 and NH4) to use as a nitrogen source. Can also transport methylamine. The affinity of MEP1 is about twenty times lower than that of MEP2. MEP3 has the lowest affinity. From Saccharomyces cerevisiae (strain ATCC 204508 / S288c) (Baker's yeast).
   6069..6458    +  CDS            CAPSD_BPMS2: Experimental evidence at protein level: Swiss-Prot protein existence level 1. Acts as a translational repressor of viral replicase synthesis late in infection. This latter function is the result of capsid protein interaction with an RNA hairpin which contains the replicase ribosome-binding site. From Escherichia phage MS2 (Bacteriophage MS2).
   6477..6503    +  CDS            VP48 (fragment): 3 tandem repeats of the minimal activation domain of herpes simplex virus VP16 (Cheng et al., 2013)
   6561..6586    +  CDS            VP160 (fragment): 10 tandem repeats of the minimal activation domain of herpes simplex virus VP16 (Cheng et al., 2013)
   6824..6841    -  promoter       ADH1 promoter (fragment): S. cerevisiae ADH1; promoter for alcohol dehydrogenase 1
   7688..7712    +  misc_RNA       sTRSV HHRz (fragment): hammerhead ribozyme from the tobacco ringspot virus satellite RNA (Khvorova et al., 2003)
   7746..7821    +  misc_RNA       gRNA scaffold: guide RNA scaffold for the Streptococcus pyogenes CRISPR/Cas9 system
   7826..7844    +  misc_RNA       MS2 stem loop: stem loop that binds the bacteriophage MS2 coat protein
   8431..8774    +  promoter       TEF promoter: Ashbya gossypii TEF promoter
   8781..9345    +  CDS            NrsR (fragment): nourseothricin acetyltransferase; Streptomyces noursei nat1; confers resistance to nourseothricin
   9353..9550    +  terminator     TEF terminator: Ashbya gossypii TEF terminator
  10625..11213   -  rep_origin     ori: high-copy-number ColE1/pMB1/pBR322/pUC origin of replication
>Addgene plasmid #161486 | THI VP64 pALD4 T5 | addgene full sequence | sequence record 324492 | Addgene NGS Result
CTTTGATCTTTTCTACGGGGTGGAGCGCAAAAAACCCCGCCCCTGACAGGGCGGGGTTTTTTCGCGATCG
GAGCGGTACTACCATTGACACTACACATCCTTAATTCCAATCCTGTCTGGCCTCCTTCACCTTTTAACCA
TCTTGCCCATTCCAACTCGTGTCAGATTGCGTATCAAGTGAAAAAAAAAAAATTTTAAATCTTTAACCCA
ATCAGGTAATAACTGTCGCCTCTTTTATCTGCCGCACTGCATGAGGTGTCCCCTTAGTGGGAAAGAGTAC
TGAGCCAACCCTGGAGGACAGCAAGGGAAAAATACCTACAACTTGCTTCATAATGGTCGTAAAAACAATC
CTTGTCGGATATAAGTGTTGTAGACTGTCCCTTATCCTCTGCGATGTTCTTCCTCTCAAAGTTTGCGATT
TCTCTCTATCAGAATTGCCATCAAGAGACTCAGGACTAATTTCGCAGTCCCACACGCACTCGTACATGAT
TGGCTGAAATTTCCCTAAAGAATTTCTTTTTCACGAAAATTTTTTTTTTACACAAGATTTTCAGCAGATA
TAAAATGGAGAGCAGGACCTCCGCTGTGACTCTTCTTTTTTTTCTTTTATTCTCACTACATACATTTTAG
TTATTCGCCAACATGGACTACAAAGACCATGACGGTGATTATAAAGATCATGACATCGATTACAAGGATG
ACGATGACAAGCTCATGGACAAGAAGTACTCCATTGGGCTCGCTATCGGCACAAACAGCGTCGGCTGGGC
CGTCATTACGGACGAGTACAAGGTGCCGAGCAAAAAATTCAAAGTTCTGGGCAATACCGATCGCCACAGC
ATAAAGAAGAACCTCATTGGCGCCCTCCTGTTCGACTCCGGGGAGACGGCCGAAGCCACGCGGCTCAAAA
GAACAGCACGGCGCAGATATACCCGCAGAAAGAATCGGATCTGCTACCTGCAGGAGATCTTTAGTAATGA
GATGGCTAAGGTGGATGACTCTTTCTTCCATAGGCTGGAGGAGTCCTTTTTGGTGGAGGAGGATAAAAAG
CACGAGCGCCACCCAATCTTTGGCAATATCGTGGACGAGGTGGCGTACCATGAAAAGTACCCAACCATAT
ATCATCTGAGGAAGAAGCTTGTAGACAGTACTGATAAGGCTGACTTGCGGTTGATCTATCTCGCGCTGGC
GCATATGATCAAATTTCGGGGACACTTCCTCATCGAGGGGGACCTGAACCCAGACAACAGCGATGTCGAC
AAACTCTTTATCCAACTGGTTCAGACTTACAATCAGCTTTTCGAAGAGAACCCGATCAACGCATCCGGAG
TTGACGCCAAAGCAATCCTGAGCGCTAGGCTGTCCAAATCCCGGCGGCTCGAAAACCTCATCGCACAGCT
CCCTGGGGAGAAGAAGAACGGCCTGTTTGGTAATCTTATCGCCCTGTCACTCGGGCTGACCCCCAACTTT
AAATCTAACTTCGACCTGGCCGAAGATGCCAAGCTTCAACTGAGCAAAGACACCTACGATGATGATCTCG
ACAATCTGCTGGCCCAGATCGGCGACCAGTACGCAGACCTTTTTTTGGCGGCAAAGAACCTGTCAGACGC
CATTCTGCTGAGTGATATTCTGCGAGTGAACACGGAGATCACCAAAGCTCCGCTGAGCGCTAGTATGATC
AAGCGCTATGATGAGCACCACCAAGACTTGACTTTGCTGAAGGCCCTTGTCAGACAGCAACTGCCTGAGA
AGTACAAGGAAATTTTCTTCGATCAGTCTAAAAATGGCTACGCCGGATACATTGACGGCGGAGCAAGCCA
GGAGGAATTTTACAAATTTATTAAGCCCATCTTGGAAAAAATGGACGGCACCGAGGAGCTGCTGGTAAAG
CTTAACAGAGAAGATCTGTTGCGCAAACAGCGCACTTTCGACAATGGAAGCATCCCCCACCAGATTCACC
TGGGCGAACTGCACGCTATCCTCAGGCGGCAAGAGGATTTCTACCCCTTTTTGAAAGATAACAGGGAAAA
GATTGAGAAAATCCTCACATTTCGGATACCCTACTATGTAGGCCCCCTCGCCCGGGGAAATTCCAGATTC
GCGTGGATGACTCGCAAATCAGAAGAGACTATCACTCCCTGGAACTTCGAGGAAGTCGTGGATAAGGGGG
CCTCTGCCCAGTCCTTCATCGAAAGGATGACTAACTTTGATAAAAATCTGCCTAACGAAAAGGTGCTTCC
TAAACACTCTCTGCTGTACGAGTACTTCACAGTTTATAACGAGCTCACCAAGGTCAAATACGTCACAGAA
GGGATGAGAAAGCCAGCATTCCTGTCTGGAGAGCAGAAGAAAGCTATCGTGGACCTCCTCTTCAAGACGA
ACCGGAAAGTTACCGTGAAACAGCTCAAAGAGGACTATTTCAAAAAGATTGAATGTTTCGACTCTGTTGA
AATCAGCGGAGTGGAGGATCGCTTCAACGCATCCCTGGGAACGTATCACGATCTCCTGAAAATCATTAAA
GACAAGGACTTCCTGGACAATGAGGAGAACGAGGACATTCTTGAGGACATTGTCCTCACCCTTACGTTGT
TTGAAGATAGGGAGATGATTGAAGAACGCTTGAAAACTTACGCTCATCTCTTCGACGACAAAGTCATGAA
ACAGCTCAAGAGGCGCCGATATACAGGATGGGGGCGGCTGTCAAGAAAACTGATCAATGGGATCCGAGAC
AAGCAGAGTGGAAAGACAATCCTGGATTTTCTTAAGTCCGATGGATTTGCCAACAGGAACTTCATGCAGT
TGATCCATGATGACTCTCTCACCTTTAAGGAGGACATCCAGAAAGCACAAGTTTCTGGCCAGGGGGACAG
TCTGCACGAGCACATCGCTAATCTTGCAGGTAGCCCAGCTATCAAAAAGGGAATACTGCAGACCGTTAAG
GTCGTGGATGAACTCGTCAAAGTAATGGGAAGGCATAAGCCCGAGAATATCGTTATCGAGATGGCCCGAG
AGAACCAAACTACCCAGAAGGGACAGAAGAACAGTAGGGAAAGGATGAAGAGGATTGAAGAGGGTATAAA
AGAACTGGGGTCCCAAATCCTTAAGGAACACCCAGTTGAAAACACCCAGCTTCAGAATGAGAAGCTCTAC
CTGTACTACCTGCAGAACGGCAGGGACATGTACGTGGATCAGGAACTGGACATCAATCGGCTCTCCGACT
ACGACGTGGATGCCATCGTGCCCCAGTCTTTTCTCAAAGATGATTCTATTGATAATAAAGTGTTGACAAG
ATCCGATAAAAATAGAGGGAAGAGTGATAACGTCCCCTCAGAAGAAGTTGTCAAGAAAATGAAAAATTAT
TGGCGGCAGCTGCTGAACGCCAAACTGATCACACAACGGAAGTTCGATAATCTGACTAAGGCTGAACGAG
GTGGCCTGTCTGAGTTGGATAAAGCCGGCTTCATCAAAAGGCAGCTTGTTGAGACACGCCAGATCACCAA
GCACGTGGCCCAAATTCTCGATTCACGCATGAACACCAAGTACGATGAAAATGACAAACTGATTCGAGAG
GTGAAAGTTATTACTCTGAAGTCTAAGCTAGTCTCAGATTTCAGAAAGGACTTTCAGTTTTATAAGGTGA
GAGAGATCAACAATTACCACCATGCGCATGATGCCTACCTGAATGCAGTGGTAGGCACTGCACTTATCAA
AAAATATCCCAAGCTTGAATCTGAATTTGTTTACGGAGACTATAAAGTGTACGATGTTAGGAAAATGATC
GCAAAGTCTGAGCAGGAAATAGGCAAGGCCACCGCTAAGTACTTCTTTTACAGCAATATTATGAATTTTT
TCAAGACCGAGATTACACTGGCCAATGGAGAGATTCGGAAGCGACCACTTATCGAAACAAACGGAGAAAC
AGGAGAAATCGTGTGGGACAAGGGTAGGGATTTCGCGACAGTCCGGAAGGTCCTGTCCATGCCGCAGGTG
AACATCGTTAAAAAGACCGAAGTACAGACCGGAGGCTTCTCCAAGGAAAGTATCCTCCCGAAAAGGAACA
GCGACAAGCTGATCGCACGCAAAAAAGATTGGGACCCCAAGAAATACGGCGGATTCGATTCTCCTACAGT
CGCTTACAGTGTACTGGTTGTGGCCAAAGTGGAGAAAGGGAAGTCTAAAAAACTCAAAAGCGTCAAGGAA
CTGCTGGGCATCACAATCATGGAGCGATCAAGCTTCGAAAAAAACCCCATCGACTTTCTCGAGGCGAAAG
GATATAAAGAGGTCAAAAAAGACCTCATCATTAAGCTTCCCAAGTACTCTCTCTTTGAGCTTGAAAACGG
CCGGAAACGAATGCTCGCTAGTGCGGGCGAGCTGCAGAAAGGTAACGAGCTGGCACTGCCCTCTAAATAC
GTTAATTTCTTGTATCTGGCCAGCCACTATGAAAAGCTCAAAGGGTCCCCCGAAGATAATGAGCAGAAGC
AGCTGTTCGTGGAACAACACAAACACTACCTTGATGAGATCATCGAGCAAATAAGCGAATTCTCCAAAAG
AGTGATCCTCGCCGACGCTAACCTCGATAAGGTGCTTTCTGCTTACAATAAGCACAGGGATAAGCCCATC
AGGGAGCAGGCAGAAAACATTATCCACTTGTTTACTCTGACCAACTTGGGCGCTCCTGCAGCCTTCAAGT
ACTTCGACACCACCATAGACAGAAAGCGGTACACCTCTACAAAGGAGGTCCTGGACGCCACACTGATTCA
TCAGTCAATTACGGGGCTCTATGAAACAAGAATCGACCTCTCTCAGCTCGGTGGAGACAGCAGGGCTGAC
CCCAAGAAGAAGAGGAAGGTGTGAGCTTTAGTCAAATATTAATCTATTTCACCTGTTCAAACTTTACTTA
ATGTACAAATGTGGTAGTTATTAGTTTTGCAACGGAACTTGTTCCATAATCTGGTCCTCTGGGACAGCAA
ACTGTCTTTCACTAGTAGCGCCAGTTTCGGGAGTCCACACAGCATTAGTCACCGGTGCACCAGCACTAAT
CTCACGACCTTCTGGGTGTTTAAATGGGCAGTTAGGGTTGCGGCATCCAGCTGCAAACTTACAATCCTCA
TCAATTGGATGAGTGAAAAAACAGTTTGGTCTGGTACAACTGTTGCCTTCACGACACAGTACAGGAGTAG
TTGCGTGACGTCTTGGGCACTTGTAATTACGGCATGATTTACCAAATCGACATTGTTCCAAAGCCCTCTG
TTGTTTTTGTTGTTTCTCTTCTTCGGTGATCTTGTGTTCAGGTGATCGATGAGCCTTTGGACAGTCCGGA
TTAGAGCGCTCCGGGGAGCGCATTATTTGGGTCGGCTACTGTCATTGGTTATGATGGCCTTACCGAGCAC
GAAGGTGGTTGGATAGACCACAACTGGAAACAGTTGTACAAACAGATTGCATTCATTTTTGCTTGTATTG
GATACTCGATGGCCATCACCGCTCTTATCTGTTTCATCCTCAACCGTATTCCATTTTTGCAACTGCGAGC
TTCAGAAGAGGCTGAGGAGAAAGGTATGGATGAGGATCAGATTGGAGAGTTCGCTTATGACTACGTGGAA
GTACGTCGTGATTTTTTGGCTTGGGGATCAGGCCCAAACAATGGCTTCAAGGAGCCGGAAGTTCTGGATC
AGGTAGTTCCGGTTAATGATTTCAGCAGTGACCAGAATGTGACTAATCAGACCAACGAATCTGAGAAGCA
GTAGAGTAAATATAGAGATGATATTTAGTGTATTCTAATGCTTATGTAATGTATTAAGCAAAAAGTTGTG
TTTATGAGTTAGCATTTGTCTTAGCAAACATAAAATTATGTCGACATTTGCAACCCGCATGTCTAGTGTT
TTTAGATCGATCTTCGATGTGTAGAATAATGCCTCCACGTGATGCCCCGCGATTTTGTTGGGTCGCAATG
CCTCCAACATAAACCCATCACGTATAAAAAGCCCTCTTAACCCTCCCCCCTGTTTCGTTTGCTTCATCAC
TTAACCTGAACTATCAACATGCCCAAAAAGAAAAGAAAAGTGGGTAGTATGGCGTCTAACTTCACCCAGT
TCGTTCTGGTTGACAACGGTGGTACCGGTGACGTTACCGTTGCGCCGTCTAACTTCGCGAACGGTGTTGC
GGAATGGATCTCTTCTAACTCTCGTTCTCAGGCGTACAAAGTTACCTGCTCTGTTCGTCAATCCTCCGCG
CAGAACCGTAAATACACCATCAAAGTTGAAGTTCCGAAAGTTGCGACCCAGACCGTTGGTGGTGTTGAAC
TGCCGGTTGCGGCGTGGCGTTCTTACCTGAACATGGAACTGACCATCCCGATCTTCGCGACCAACTCTGA
CTGCGAACTGATCGTTAAAGCGATGCAGGGTCTGCTGAAAGACGGTAACCCGATCCCGTCTGCGATCGCG
GCGAACTCTGGTATCTACGGCTCCGGACGAGCCGATGCCCTTGACGATTTTGACTTGGACATGTTGGGTT
CTGACGCTTTGGATGACTTTGATCTTGATATGCTTGGTTCCGACGCTCTAGATGATTTCGACTTGGATAT
GCTGGGATCCGATGCCTTGGACGATTTCGACTTGGATATGTTGATCAACTGAGCTTCTGTTTAATTCTGT
AGGATAAACGAAATAACTGTATCTTTATAATCATCCTTAAGATAGCCCTGGACTCGTCAGACATTAGTTC
GCGCACATTATTTTCCTCCACTGTCTGCAAACAGCCACACGGCATTTCCCTCTCTAGTTTCATTTATCAA
AGTAGCACAACACGCTAATTGGAGGACAATAAGAAGAAAAAAAAAGAAAAGCGGTGGGGGAGGGATTATT
AAATAAGGATTATGTAACCCCAGGGTACCGTTCTATACATATTTAAGGATTATTTAGGACAATCGATGAA
ATCGGCATCAAACTGGATGGGAGTATAGTGTCCGGATAATCGGATAAATCATCTTGCGAGGAGCCGCTTG
GTTGGTTGGTGAGAGGAGTGAAATATGTGTCTCCTCACCCAAGAATCGCGATATCAGCACCCTGTGGGGG
ACACTATTGGCCTCCCTCCCAAACCTTCGATGTGGTAGTGCTTTATTATATTGATTACATTGATTACATA
GCTAAACCCTGCCTGGTTGCAAGTTGAGCTCCGAATTCCAATATTAGTAAAATGCCTGCAAGATAACCTC
GGTATGGCGTCCGACCCCGCTTAATTATTTTAACTCCTTTCCAACGAGGACTTCGTAATTTTTGATTAGG
GAGTTGAGAAACGGGGGGTCTTGATACCTCCTCGATTTCAGATCCCACCCCCTCTCAGTCCCAAGTGGGA
CCCCCCTCGGCCGTGAAATGCGCGCACTTTAGTTTTTTTCGCATGTAAACGCCGGTGTCCGTCAATTAAA
AGTCGCAGACTAGGGTGAACTTTACCATTTTTGTCGCACTCCGTCTCCTCGGAATAGGGGTGTAGTAATT
CTGCAGTAGTGCAATTTTTACCCCGCCAAGGGGGGGCGAAAAGAGACGACCTCATCACGCATTCTCCAGT
CGCTCTCTACGCCTACAGCACCGACGTAGTTAACTTTCTCCCATATATAAAGCAATTGCCATTCCCCTGA
AAACTTTAACCTCTGCTTTTTCTTGATTTTTCCTTGCCCAAAGAAAAGCATGAATGATCTGATGAGTCCG
TGAGGACGAAACGAGTAAGCTCGTCATCATTGACAGAGTGAATCAGTTTTAGAGCTAGAAATAGCAAGTT
AAAATAAGGCTAGTCCGTTATCAACTTGAAAAAGTGGCACCGAGTCGGTGCGCGCACATGAGGATCACCC
ATGTGCTTTTGGCCGGCATGGTCCCAGCCTCCTCGCTGGCGCCGGCTGGGCAACATGCTTCGGCATGGCG
AATGGGACAGCTTTGGACTGCTTTTAGTGTACATCTGATAATATAGTACTACCACGTATGATAATGTAGA
GAATAGGCTTCCTTGTCGAGTGTGTTTGCAGTTTTCTTGAGTTTCAAGGTTTAAATGCTGGTATATTAGT
TCATCGAAGGTTTCAGCCAATAGCACCTTAAATCAATCAAACTAATTCGACTCTTACGAAAGAGCCTACT
GTGTTTAGTATCGAAGTCGTTTACCTTTCATGTTGAATAGCTTCCTCTCTGACCCTAACATTTCAAGATC
CTCCTAAAGTTACCCGGATTGTGAAATTCTAATGATCCACCTGCCCAATGCATTTTTTCTTTATTCAGTT
TACCTTTTTTACCTAATATACGAGCTTGTTAAAGTAAGTGGCACTGCAATACTAGGCTTATTGTTGATAT
TATGATGAATCGTTTTCACAAACTTGATTTCCTGTGAACTCACCATGTACTAAGGAAAAAAACATGCATC
ACCATCTGAATATTTGACCGCTAGCTCATGGACATGGAGGCCCAGAATACCCTCCTTGACAGTCTTGACG
TGCGCAGCTCAGGGGCATGATGTGACTGTCGCCCGTACATTTAGCCCATACATCCCCATGTATAATCATT
TGCATCCATACATTTTGATGGCCGCACGGCGCGAAGCAAAAATTACGGCTCCTCGCTGCAGACCTGCGAG
CAGGGAAACGCTCCCCTCACAGACGCGTTGAATTGTCCCCACGCCGCGCCCCTGTAGAGAAATATAAAAG
GTTAGGATTTGCCACTGAGGTTCTTCTTTCATATACTTCCTTTTAAAATCTTGCTAGGATACAGTTCTCA
CATCACATCCGAACATAAACAACCATGGGTACCACTCTTGACGACACGGCTTACCGGTACCGCACCAGTG
TCCCGGGGGACGCCGAGGCCATCGAGGCACTGGATGGGTCCTTCACCACCGACACCGTTTTTCGCGTCAC
CGCCACCGGGGACGGCTTCACCCTGCGGGAGGTGCCGGTGGACCCGCCCCTGACCAAGGTGTTCCCCGAC
GACGAATCGGACGACGAATCGGACGACGGGGAGGACGGCGACCCGGACTCCCGGACGTTCGTCGCGTACG
GGGACGACGGCGACCTGGCGGGCTTCGTGGTCGTCTCGTACTCCGGCTGGAACCGCCGGCTGACCGTCGA
GGACATCGAGGTCGCCCCGGAGCACCGGGGGCACGGGGTCGGGCGCGCGTTGATGGGGCTCGCGACGGAG
TTCGCCCGCGAGCGGGGCGCCGGGCACCTCTGGCTGGAGGTCACCAACGTCAACGCACCGGCGATCCACG
CGTACCGGCGGATGGGGTTCACCCTCTGCGGCCTGGACACCGCCCTGTACGACGGCACCGCCTCGGACGG
CGAGCAGGCGCTCTACATGAGCATGCCCTGCCCCTAATCAGTACTGACAATAAAAAGATTCTTGTTTTCA
AGAACTTGTCATTTGTATAGTTTTTTTATATTGTAGTTGTTCTATTTTAATCAAATGTTAGCGTGATTTA
TATTTTTTTTCGCCTCGACATCATCTGCCCAGATGCGAAGTTAAGTGCGCAGAAAGTAATATCATGCGTC
AATCGTATGTGAATGCTGGTCGCTATACTGGCTTCATACCCAGCATTGACCTTTGGTATGAGCATCTGAA
AAACAACCAGGTGTTGCAAAGTTAAACATCCTTCTTTGTTCATATAGAACCCACTATTCATGGTACTCCC
CAATCGAATTTCACATTCTGGTTTTGAAATTACACACCACGTTAGCTTATAAGATTTCATATAACTTATT
GATATACGGTTTCCATTGTTCGAATAGTTGAGGTTGTATGTAATTCGATTGAAGGGGCCATTTTTGTTTC
CTACTTTTCCTGGGAGCTTATCCGATGCGCTTCAAAGCTGGAATTGTAAATATAGAGAAAAAGAAGGATG
TTGTTTTATTCTTGAAAGAGTATAATTTTACTTCTAGCAACTCTCCCACTTCGCTTGACTTCATTTATTT
CTTGGGCACATAGGCGTAGTAATCTAGACCAACAGATAATTTGCCGGAATGATATAGCGATTGGAAAATG
AACTGAAATTTTTTGCTGTCTTTCAATTTGACGGGCAGTTCATCAGGCGCGCCGTGACCGACCATATAAA
TACGTTGAGAATGTTATTCTTCCTCGTAGTTGAAGTGGCTTCATAATTTCAGAACTCAATAGATAAACTA
GGATGTTTTAAAGCAATTAATGCTCACAAGTAAGGAGCGACTCTCTTGCTTTTCGAATACTAAAAGTATC
GTCCCAACCCAGAAAAAAAGACCTCTTAACTGCAAAATAAACTCTATATATTTCTTCTAAAACAGTTTCA
GGTTGGATAGTATCGCATTCTCATCACTTCTAACTAGTAGGCCATGAGATATATTAACGTTTACTTGAGT
TCTAAGTTCTCCGAATTAGATGCACAGCACAAACAAGATTAGGTTTCACTTGGTACAAAATACGAACAGA
GTTTAAGGTCGTAATTTCATTTCGTTATTGATCCCCACAATCTATTCTTATCACAGTCATCAGATAGTCG
CGAAAAAGCATGCAGAAAAGGGGGTCGTCCCTATCTAAGTTGTAGCATTACAACAAATATGACCGCTGTG
AGCAAAAGGCCAGCAAAAGGCCAGGAACCGTAAAAAGGCCGCGTTGCTGGCGTTTTTCCATAGGCTCCGC
CCCCCTGACGAGCATCACAAAAATCGACGCTCAAGTCAGAGGTGGCGAAACCCGACAGGACTATAAAGAT
ACCAGGCGTTTCCCCCTGGAAGCTCCCTCGTGCGCTCTCCTGTTCCGACCCTGCCGCTTACCGGATACCT
GTCCGCCTTTCTCCCTTCGGGAAGCGTGGCGCTTTCTCATAGCTCACGCTGTAGGTATCTCAGTTCGGTG
TAGGTCGTTCGCTCCAAGCTGGGCTGTGTGCACGAACCCCCCGTTCAGCCCGACCGCTGCGCCTTATCCG
GTAACTATCGTCTTGAGTCCAACCCGGTAAGACACGACTTATCGCCACTGGCAGCAGCCACTGGTAACAG
GATTAGCAGAGCGAGGTATGTAGGCGGTGCTACAGAGTTCTTGAAGTGGTGGCCTAACTACGGCTACACT
AGAAGAACAGTATTTGGTATCTGCGCTCTGCTGAAGCCAGTTACCTTCGGAAAAAGAGTTGGTAGCTCTT
GATCCGGCAAACAAACCACCGCTGGTAGCGGTGGTTTTTTTGTTTGCAAGCAGCAGATTACGCGCAGAAA
AAAAGGATCTCAAGAAGATC
